>Addgene plasmid #113551 | pRSET his-eGFP | addgene full sequence | sequence record 216912 | Addgene NGS Result
AAGAGCGCCCAATACGCAAACCGCCTCTCCCCGCGCGTTGGCCGATTCATTAATGCAGGATCTCGATCCC
GCGAAATTAATACGACTCACTATAGGGAGACCACAACGGTTTCCCTCTAGAAATAATTTTGTTTAACTTT
AAGAAGGAGATATACATATGCGGGGTTCTCATCATCATCATCATCATGGTATGGCTAGCATGACTGGTGG
ACAGCAAATGGGTCGGGATCTGTACGACGATGACGATAAGGATCGATGGGGATCCATGGTGAGCAAGGGC
GAGGAGCTGTTCACCGGGGTGGTGCCCATCCTGGTCGAGCTGGACGGCGACGTAAACGGCCACAAGTTCA
GCGTGTCCGGCGAGGGCGAGGGCGATGCCACCTACGGCAAGCTGACCCTGAAGTTCATCTGCACCACCGG
CAAGCTGCCCGTGCCCTGGCCCACCCTCGTGACCACCCTGACCTACGGCGTGCAGTGCTTCAGCCGCTAC
CCCGACCACATGAAGCAGCACGACTTCTTCAAGTCCGCCATGCCCGAAGGCTACGTCCAGGAGCGCACCA
TCTTCTTCAAGGACGACGGCAACTACAAGACCCGCGCCGAGGTGAAGTTCGAGGGCGACACCCTGGTGAA
CCGCATCGAGCTGAAGGGCATCGACTTCAAGGAGGACGGCAACATCCTGGGGCACAAGCTGGAGTACAAC
TACAACAGCCACAACGTCTATATCATGGCCGACAAGCAGAAGAACGGCATCAAGGTGAACTTCAAGATCC
GCCACAACATCGAGGACGGCAGCGTGCAGCTCGCCGACCACTACCAGCAGAACACCCCCATCGGCGACGG
CCCCGTGCTGCTGCCCGACAACCACTACCTGAGCACCCAGTCCAAGCTGAGCAAAGACCCCAACGAGAAG
CGCGATCACATGGTCCTGCTGGAGTTCGTGACCGCCGCCGGGATCACTCTCGGCATGGACGAGCTGTACA
AGTAAGAATTCGAAGCTTGATCCGGCTGCTAACAAAGCCCGAAAGGAAGCTGAGTTGGCTGCTGCCACCG
CTGAGCAATAACTAGCATAACCCCTTGGGGCCTCTAAACGGGTCTTGAGGGGTTTTTTGCTGAAAGGAGG
AACTATATCCGGATCTGGCGTAATAGCGAAGAGGCCCGCACCGATCGCCCTTCCCAACAGTTGCGCAGCC
TGAATGGCGAATGGG
[124 nt withheld, positions 1206-1329]
C
[91 nt withheld, positions 1331-1421]
A
[49 nt withheld, positions 1423-1471]
CCTTTGACGTTGGAGTCCACGTTCTTT
[37 nt withheld, positions 1499-1535]
ACCCTATCTCGGTCTATTCTTTTGATTTATAAGGGATTTTGCCGATTTCGGCCTATTGGTTAAAAAATGA
GCTGATTTAACAAAAATTTAACGCGAATTTTAACAAAATATTAACGCTTACAATTTAGGTGGCACTTTTC
GGGGAAATGTGCGCGGAACCCCTATTTGTTTATTTTTCTAAATACATTCAAATATGTATCCGCTCATGAG
ACAATAACCCTGATAAATGCTTCAATAATATTGAAAAAGGAAGAGTATGAGTATTCAACATTTCCGTGTC
GCCCTTATTCCCTTTTTTGCGGCATTTTGCCTTCCTGTTTTTGCTCACCCAGAAACGCTGGTGAAAGTAA
AAGATGCTGAAGATCAGTTGGGTGCACGAGTGGGTTACATCGAACTGGATCTCAACAGCGGTAAGATCCT
TGAGAGTTTTCGCCCCAAAGAACGTTTTCCAATGATGAGCACTTTTAAAGTTCTGCTATGTGGCGCGGTA
TTATCCCGTATTGACGCCGGGCAAGAGCAACTCGGTCGCCGCATACACTATTCTCAGAATGACTTGGTTG
AGTACTCACCAGTCACAGAAAAGCATCTTACGGATGGCATGACAGTAAGAGAATTATGCAGTGCTGCCAT
AACCATGAGTGATAACACTGCGGCCAACTTACTTCTGACAACGATCGGAGGACCGAAGGAGCTAACCGCT
TTTTTGCACAACATGGGGGATCATGTAACTCGCCTTGATCGTTGGGAACCGGAGCTGAATGAAGCCATAC
CAAACGACGAGCGTGACACCACGATGCCTGTAGCAATGGCAACAACGTTGCGCAAACTATTAACTGGCGA
ACTACTTACTCTAGCTTCCCGGCAACAATTAATAGACTGGATGGAGGCGGATAAAGTTGCAGGACCACTT
CTGCGCTCGGCCCTTCCGGCTGGCTGGTTTATTGCTGATAAATCTGGAGCCGGTGAGCGTGGGTCTCGCG
GTATCATTGCAGCACTGGGGCCAGATGGTAAGCCCTCCCGTATCGTAGTTATCTACACGACGGGGAGTCA
GGCAACTATGGATGAACGAAATAGACAGATCGCTGAGATAGGTGCCTCACTGATTAAGCATTGGTAACTG
TCAGACCAAGTTTACTCATATATACTTTAGATTGATTTAAAACTTCATTTTTAATTTAAAAGGATCTAGG
TGAAGATCCTTTTTGATAATCTCATGACCAAAATCCCTTAACGTGAGTTTTCGTTCCACTGAGCGTCAGA
CCCCGTAGAAAAGATCAAAGGATCTTCTTGAGATCCTTTTTTTCTGCGCGTAATCTGCTGCTTGCAAACA
AAAAAACCACCGCTACCAGCGGTGGTTTGTTTGCCGGATCAAGAGCTACCAACTCTTTTTCCGAAGGTAA
CTGGCTTCAGCAGAGCGCAGATACCAAATACTGTTCTTCTAGTGTAGCCGTAGTTAGGCCACCACTTCAA
GAACTCTGTAGCACCGCCTACATACCTCGCTCTGCTAATCCTGTTACCAGTGGCTGCTGCCAGTGGCGAT
AAGTCGTGTCTTACCGGGTTGGACTCAAGACGATAGTTACCGGATAAGGCGCAGCGGTCGGGCTGAACGG
GGGGTTCGTGCACACAGCCCAGCTTGGAGCGAACGACCTACACCGAACTGAGATACCTACAGCGTGAGCT
ATGAGAAAGCGCCACGCTTCCCGAAGGGAGAAAGGCGGACAGGTATCCGGTAAGCGGCAGGGTCGGAACA
GGAGAGCGCACGAGGGAGCTTCCAGGGGGAAACGCCTGGTATCTTTATAGTCCTGTCGGGTTTCGCCACC
TCTGACTTGAGCGTCGATTTTTGTGATGCTCGTCAGGGGGGCGGAGCCTATGGAAAAACGCCAGCAACGC
GGCCTTTTTACGGTTCCTGGCCTTTTGCTGGCCTTTTGCTCACATGTTCTTTCCTGCGTTATCCCCTGAT
TCTGTGGATAACCGTATTACCGCCTTTGAGTGAGCTGATACCGCTCGCCGCAGCCGAACGACCGAGCGCA
GCGAGTCAGTGAGCGAGGAAGCGG
Features (pLannotate 1.2.2; 14 found; start..end, strand, type, name):
      5..58      +  CDS            lacI (fragment): lac repressor; lacI; The lac repressor binds to the lac operator to inhibit transcription in E. coli. This inhibition can be relieved by adding lactose or isopropyl-β-D-thiogalactopyranoside (IPTG).
     78..96      +  promoter       T7 promoter: promoter for bacteriophage T7 RNA polymerase
    128..150     +  RBS            RBS: efficient ribosome binding site from bacteriophage T7 gene 10 (Olins and Rangwala, 1989)
    170..190     +  CDS            capTEV™ (fragment): composite tag for in vivo biotinylation, TEV protease cleavage, and 6xHis tagging
    191..223     +  CDS            T7 tag (gene 10 leader): leader peptide from bacteriophage T7 gene 10 promotes efficient translation in E. coli
    227..250     +  CDS            Xpress™ tag: Xpress™ epitope tag, including an enterokinase recognition and cleavage site
    266..985     +  CDS            mEGFP: enhanced GFP with monomerizing A206K mutation (Zacharias et al., 2002) mammalian codon-optimized
   1005..1054    +  CDS            SET1 (fragment): solubility-enhancement tag derived from T7 phage gene 10B
   1062..1109    +  terminator     T7 terminator: transcription terminator for bacteriophage T7 RNA polymerase
   1135..1201    +  CDS            lacZα (fragment): LacZα fragment of β-galactosidase; lacZ fragment
   1206..1634    +  rep_origin     f1 ori (sequence partly withheld): f1 bacteriophage origin of replication; arrow indicates direction of (+) strand synthesis
   1687..1791    +  promoter       AmpR promoter: bla
   1792..2652    +  CDS            AmpR: β-lactamase; bla; confers resistance to ampicillin, carbenicillin, and related antibiotics
   2823..3411    +  rep_origin     ori: high-copy-number ColE1/pMB1/pBR322/pUC origin of replication
