[The description below was written by a language model from this plasmid's Addgene catalogue record and pLannotate feature annotations shown in this document.]
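Description:
pRSET his-eGFP is a bacterial expression plasmid of about 3.6 kb built on the pRSET backbone, intended for producing and purifying histidine-tagged eGFP in E. coli. It replicates from a high-copy ColE1/pUC-type origin and is selected with ampicillin through the β-lactamase (AmpR) gene driven by its own promoter. An f1 phage origin is also present, a standard backbone element that permits single-stranded DNA production with helper phage.

Expression is driven by the bacteriophage T7 promoter, followed by the efficient ribosome binding site from T7 gene 10, and ends at a T7 terminator, so transcription depends on a host that supplies T7 RNA polymerase. The open reading frame begins with the usual pRSET N-terminal leader. A short match annotated as a fragment of a composite tag most likely corresponds to the 6xHis stretch. It is followed by the T7 gene 10 leader peptide, which promotes translation, and the Xpress epitope, which contains an enterokinase cleavage site that could be used to remove the leader. Downstream lies the 720 bp GFP coding sequence, annotated as mEGFP, which is enhanced GFP carrying the monomerizing A206K mutation. This agrees with the mutation listed in the catalogue entry. The short lacI, SET1 and lacZα fragments called by the annotation software appear to be backbone remnants or partial similarity hits rather than functional elements, and no lac operator is annotated. The cloning sites used for the insert are not recorded.

The His tag allows purification by immobilized metal affinity chromatography, giving a monomeric fluorescent protein. According to the record, the plasmid comes from work on intrinsically disordered proteins and membrane curvature, but the specific role of the protein in that work is not stated.
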