Addgene plasmid #113551: pRSET his-eGFP
Purpose: For bacterial expression and purification of eGFP
Depositing lab: Jeanne Stachowiak. Depositing organization: University of Texas at Austin. Publication: Intrinsically disordered proteins drive membrane curvature. Busch DJ, Houser JR, Hayden CC, Sherman MB, Lafer EM, Stachowiak JC. Nat Commun. 2015 Jul 24;6:7875. doi: 10.1038/ncomms8875. PubMed 26204806.
Backbone
  Vector backbone: pRSET
  Vector type: Bacterial Expression
Growth in bacteria
  Bacterial resistance: Ampicillin, 100 μg/mL
  Growth temperature: 37°C
  Growth strain: DH5alpha
  Copy number: High Copy
Gene/Insert
  Gene/Insert name: his-eGFP
  Mutation: A206K
  Cloning method: Restriction Enzyme; 5′ cloning site unknown (unknown if destroyed); 3′ cloning site unknown (unknown if destroyed)
  Sequencing primers: 5′ unknown
Terms and licenses: Academic/Nonprofit Terms; Industry Terms: Not Available to Industry
How to cite: pRSET his-eGFP was a gift from Jeanne Stachowiak (Addgene plasmid # 113551 ; http://n2t.net/addgene:113551 ; RRID:Addgene_113551)
